Addgene plasmid #166983: pTJV1Sc3-rpoB
Purpose: Generates ssDNA in vivo targeting E. coli rpoB for recombineering w/ EcRecT recombinase; temp. sensitive pSC101 ori and sgRNA for Cas9 counterselection; aada for spectinomycin resistance
Depositing lab: Christopher Reisch. Depositing organization: University of Florida. Publication: Efficient and iterative retron-mediated in vivo recombineering in Escherichia coli. Ellington AJ, Reisch CR. Synth Biol (Oxf). 2022 May 3;7(1):ysac007. doi: 10.1093/synbio/ysac007. eCollection 2022. PubMed 35673614.
Backbone
  Vector backbone: pTJV1Sc-rpoB
  Backbone size w/o insert (bp): 5000
  Total vector size (bp): 6047
  Modifications to backbone: RiboJ and ribosome binding site added upstream of insert
  Vector type: Bacterial Expression, CRISPR, Synthetic Biology
Growth in bacteria
  Bacterial resistance: Spectinomycin, 50 μg/mL
  Growth temperature: 30°C
  Growth strain: DH5alpha
  Copy number: Low Copy
Gene/Insert
  Gene/Insert name: RecT (alt name: EcRecT)
  Species: E. coli
  Insert size (bp): 807
  GenBank ID: NP_415865.1
  Entrez Gene: recT (a.k.a. b1349, ECK1346)
  Promoter: pVvanCC
  Cloning method: Gibson Cloning
  Sequencing primers: 5′ ATTGGATCCAATTGACAGC
Terms and licenses: Academic/Nonprofit Terms; Industry Terms: Not Available to Industry
How to cite: pTJV1Sc3-rpoB was a gift from Christopher Reisch (Addgene plasmid # 166983 ; http://n2t.net/addgene:166983 ; RRID:Addgene_166983)
