[The description below was written by a language model from this plasmid's Addgene catalogue record and pLannotate feature annotations shown in this document.]
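Description:
pTJV1Sc3-rpoB is a low-copy bacterial plasmid for retron-mediated in vivo recombineering in Escherichia coli, combining ssDNA donor production, a single-strand annealing recombinase and a CRISPR guide on one curable vector. It replicates from the pSC101 origin using a temperature-sensitive Rep101 (RepA) protein, so it is maintained at permissive temperature and can be lost at elevated temperature, which suits iterative rounds of editing. Selection is by spectinomycin through the aadA aminoglycoside adenylyltransferase gene, annotated downstream of a bla-type promoter.

The editing payload has three parts. A retron Ec86 reverse transcriptase ORF is annotated; this enzyme reverse-transcribes part of the retron transcript into multicopy single-stranded DNA, and according to the record the resulting ssDNA targets the E. coli rpoB gene as a recombineering donor. The retron noncoding region carrying the donor is not itself annotated in the feature table. Downstream lies the catalogued insert, E. coli RecT (807 bp), a ssDNA-binding and annealing protein functionally similar to lambda Red Beta. It is preceded by an added RiboJ insulator, detected as the sTRSV hammerhead ribozyme, and a ribosome binding site, and is followed by an rrnB T1 terminator. The catalogue lists its promoter as pVvanCC; the software only flags short J23119-like fragments ahead of both the reverse transcriptase and recT, so promoter identity rests on the catalogue entry. Separately, an S. pyogenes sgRNA scaffold sits behind a promoter region containing a tet operator, implying TetR-regulated guide expression for Cas9 counterselection against unedited cells. Cas9 is not annotated on this plasmid and would need to be supplied elsewhere. The sequenced record (6,138 nt) is slightly longer than the stated 6,047 bp.
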