Features (pLannotate 1.2.2; 20 found; start..end, strand, type, name):
     45..267     -  rep_origin     pSC101 ori: low-copy replication origin that requires the Rep101 protein
    802..823     -  terminator     bacterial terminator (fragment): putative bacterial transcription terminator
    833..851     +  protein_bind   tet operator: tetO; bacterial operator O2 for the tetR and tetA genes tetracycline repressor TetR
    857..876     +  promoter       H1-2O2 promoter (fragment): doxycycline-inducible variant of the human H1 RNA promoter (Henriksen et al., 2007)
    907..982     +  misc_RNA       gRNA scaffold: guide RNA scaffold for the Streptococcus pyogenes CRISPR/Cas9 system
   1048..1065    +  CDS            capTEV™ (fragment): composite tag for in vivo biotinylation, TEV protease cleavage, and 6xHis tagging
   1172..1287    +  ncRNA          5S rRNA: Accession: RF00001 - 5S ribosomal RNA
   1291..1337    +  terminator     rrnB T1 terminator: transcription terminator T1 from the E. coli rrnB gene
   1476..2267    -  CDS            SmR: aminoglycoside adenylyltransferase (Murphy, 1985); aadA; confers resistance to spectinomycin and streptomycin
   2268..2359    -  promoter       AmpR promoter: bla
   2383..2449    -  promoter       AmpR promoter (fragment): bla
   2636..2679    -  terminator     bacterial terminator: putative bacterial transcription terminator
   2682..2703    +  misc_feature   BioBrick prefix: BioBrick prefix for parts that do not start with "ATG"
   2704..2729    +  promoter       J23119(SpeI) promoter (fragment): bacterial promoter (Registry of Standard Biological Parts BBa J23119) modified to end with an SpeI site
   2959..3918    +  CDS            RT86_ECOLX: Protein predicted: Swiss-Prot protein existence level 4. Participates in the synthesis of a msDNA (a branched RNA linked by a 2',5'-phosphodiester linkage to a single-stranded DNA) of unknown function. The retron transcript serves as primer and template to the reaction, and codes for the RT. From Escherichia coli.
   3944..3968    +  promoter       J23119(SpeI) promoter (fragment): bacterial promoter (Registry of Standard Biological Parts BBa J23119) modified to end with an SpeI site
   3985..4034    +  misc_RNA       sTRSV HHRz: hammerhead ribozyme from the tobacco ringspot virus satellite RNA (Khvorova et al., 2003)
   4097..4903    +  CDS            recT: RECT_ECOLI - Experimental evidence at protein level: Swiss-Prot protein existence level 1. Binds to single-stranded DNA and also promotes the renaturation of complementary single-stranded DNA. Function in recombination. Has a function similar to that of lambda RedB. From Escherichia coli (strain K12).
   4956..5042    +  terminator     rrnB T1 terminator: Escherichia coli rrnB; transcription terminator T1 from the E. coli rrnB gene
   5185..6135    -  CDS            Rep101(Ts): temperature-sensitive version of the RepA protein needed for replication with the pSC101 origin (Armstrong et al., 1984); rep101 encoding an A56V mutation
>Addgene plasmid #166983 | pTJV1Sc3-rpoB | addgene full sequence | sequence record 331334 | Addgene NGS Result
TCTCAATTGGTCTAGGTGATTTTAATCACTATACCAATTGAGATGGGCTAGTCAATGATAATTACTAGTC
CTTTTCCTTTGAGTTGTGGGTATCTGTAAATTCTGCTAGACCTTTGCTGGAAAACTTGTAAATTCTGCTA
GACCCTCTGTAAATTCCGCTAGACCTTTGTGTGTTTTTTTTGTTTATATTCAAGTGGTTATAATTTATAG
AATAAAGAAAGAATAAAAAAAGATAAAAAGAATAGATCCCAGCCCTGTGTATAACTCACTACTTTAGTCA
GTTCCGCAGTATTACAAAAGGATGTCGCAAACGCTGTTTGCTCCTCTACAAAACAGACCTTAAAACCCTA
AAGGCTTAAGTAGCACCCTCGCAAGCTCGGTTGCGGCCGCAATCGGGCAAATCGCTGAATATTCCTTTTG
TCTCCGACCATCAGGCACCTGAGTCGCTGTCTTTTTCGTGACATTCAGTTCGCTGCGCTCACGGCTCTGG
CAGTGAATGGGGGTAAATGGCACTACAGGCGCCTTTTATGGATTCATGCAAGGAAACTACCCATAATACA
AGAAAAGCCCGTCACGGGCTTCTCAGGGCGTTTTATGGCGGGTCTGCTATGTGGTGCTATCTGACTTTTT
GCTGTTCAGCAGTTCCTGCCCTCTGATTTTCCAGTCTGACCACTTCGGATTATCCCGTGACAGGTCATTC
AGACTGGCTAATGCACCCAGTAAGGCAGCGGTATCATCAACGGGGTCTGACGCTCAGTGGAACGAAAACT
CACGTTAAGGGATTTTGGTCATGAGATTATCAGCTTTCGCTAAGGATGATTTCTGGAATTCTTCCCTATC
AGTGATAGAGATTGACATCCCTATCAGTGATAGAGATACTGAGCACTGTCCAATCGAAACCCCTGAGTTT
TAGAGCTAGAAATAGCAAGTTAAAATAAGGCTAGTCCGTTATCAACTTGAAAAAGTGGCACCGAGTCGGT
GCTTTTTTTGAAGCTTGGGCCCGAACAAAAACTCATCTCAGAAGAGGATCTGAATAGCGCCGTCGACCAT
CATCATCATCATCATTGAGTTTAAACGGTCTCCAGCTTGGCTGTTTTGGCGGATGAGAGAAGATTTTCAG
CCTGATACAGATTAAATCAGAACGCAGAAGCGGTCTGATAAAACAGAATTTGCCTGGCGGCAGTAGCGCG
GTGGTCCCACCTGACCCCATGCCGAACTCAGAAGTGAAACGCCGTAGCGCCGATGGTAGTGTGGGGTCTC
CCCATGCGAGAGTAGGGAACTGCCAGGCATCAAATAAAACGAAAGGCTCAGTCGAAAGACTGGGCCTTTC
GTTTTATCTGTTGTTTGTCGGTGAACTGGATCCTTACTCGAGTCTAGACTGCAGGCGGATCTTCACCTAG
ATCCTTTTAAATTAAAAATGAAGTTTTAAATCAATCTAAAGTATATATGAGTAAACTTGGTCTGCTGACA
GGACATTATTTGCCGACTACCTTGGTGATCTCGCCTTTCACGTAGTGGACAAATTCTTCCAACTGATCTG
CGCGCGAGGCCAAGCGATCTTCTTCTTGTCCAAGATAAGCCTGTCTAGCTTCAAGTATGACGGGCTGATA
CTGGGCCGGCAGGCGCTCCATTGCCCAGTCGGCAGCGACATCCTTCGGCGCGATTTTGCCGGTTACTGCG
CTGTACCAAATGCGGGACAACGTAAGCACTACATTTCGCTCATCGCCAGCCCAGTCGGGCGGCGAGTTCC
ATAGCGTTAAGGTTTCATTTAGCGCCTCAAATAGATCCTGTTCAGGAACCGGATCAAAGAGTTCCTCCGC
CGCTGGACCTACCAAGGCAACGCTATGTTCTCTTGCTTTTGTCAGCAAGATAGCCAGATCAATGTCGATC
GTGGCTGGCTCGAAGATACCTGCAAGAATGTCATTGCGCTGCCATTCTCCAAATTGCAGTTCGCGCTTAG
CTGGATAACGCCACGGAATGATGTCGTCGTGCACAACAATGGTGACTTCTACAGCGCGGAGAATCTCGCT
CTCTCCAGGGGAAGCCGAAGTTTCCAAAAGGTCGTTGATCAAAGCTCGCCGCGTTGTTTCATCAAGCCTT
ACGGTCACCGTAACCAGCAAATCAATATCACTGTGTGGCTTCAGGCCGCCATCCACTGCGGAGCCGTACA
AATGTACGGCCAGCAACGTCGGTTCGAGATGGCGCTCGATGACGCCAACTACCTCTGATAGTTGAGTCGA
TACTTCGGCGATCACCGCTTCCCTCATACTCTTCCTTTTTCAATATTATTGAAGCATTTATCAGGGTTAT
TGTCTCATGAGCGGATACATATTTGAATGTATTTAGAAAAATAAACAAATAGCTAGCTCACTCGGTCGCT
ACCAGGGTTATTGTCTCATGAGCGGATACATATTTGAATGTATTTAGAAAAATAAACAAATAGGGGTTCA
GCGCACATTTCCCCGAAAAGTGCCACCTGCTTACGTGCCGATCAACGTCTCATTTTCGCCAGATATCGAC
GTCTAAGAAACCATTATTATCATGACATTAACCTATAAAAATAGGCGTATCACGAGGCCCTTTCGTCATA
GGCGTATCACGAGGCCCTTTCGTCATAGGCGTATCACGAGGCAGAATTTCAGATAAAAAAAATCCTTAGC
TTTCGCTAAGGATGATTTCTGGAATTCGCGGCCGCTTCTAGAGTTGACAGCTAGCTCAGTCCTAGGTATG
GTGCTTAATTAAATGCGCACCCTTAGCGAGAGGTTTATCATTAAGGTCAACCTCTGGATGTTGTTTCGGC
ATCCTGCATTGAATCTGAGTTACTGTCTGTTTTCCTGCACCCGACTCACTACGGTCGCGTATGTCCAATC
GAAACCTTGGAAGGTCCGAACATCGGTCTGATCAACTCTCTGTCCGTCAGGAAACCCGTTTTTTCTGACG
TAAGGGTGCGCAACTTTCATGAAATCCGCTGAATATTTGAACACTTTTAGATTGAGAAATCTCGGCCTAC
CTGTCATGAACAATTTGCATGACATGTCTAAGGCGACTCGCATATCTGTTGAAACACTTCGGTTGTTAAT
CTATACAGCTGATTTTCGCTATAGGATCTACACTGTAGAAAAGAAAGGCCCAGAGAAGAGAATGAGAACC
ATTTACCAACCTTCTCGAGAACTTAAAGCCTTACAAGGATGGGTTCTACGTAACATTTTAGATAAACTGT
CGTCATCTCCTTTTTCTATTGGATTTGAAAAGCACCAATCTATTTTGAATAATGCTACCCCGCATATTGG
GGCAAACTTTATACTGAATATTGATTTGGAGGATTTTTTCCCAAGTTTAACTGCTAACAAAGTTTTTGGA
GTGTTCCATTCTCTTGGTTATAATCGACTAATATCTTCAGTTTTGACAAAAATATGTTGTTATAAAAATC
TGCTACCACAAGGTGCTCCATCATCACCTAAATTAGCTAATCTAATATGTTCTAAACTTGATTATCGTAT
TCAGGGTTATGCAGGTAGTCGGGGCTTGATATATACGAGATATGCCGATGACCTCACCTTATCTGCACAG
TCTATGAAAAAGGTTGTTAAAGCACGTGATTTTTTATTTTCTATAATCCCAAGTGAAGGATTGGTTATTA
ACTCAAAAAAAACTTGTATTAGTGGGCCTCGTAGTCAGAGGAAAGTTACAGGTTTAGTTATTTCACAAGA
GAAAGTTGGGATAGGTAGAGAAAAATATAAAGAAATTAGAGCAAAGATACATCATATATTTTGCGGTAAG
TCTTCTGAGATAGAACACGTTAGGGGATGGTTGTCATTTATTTTAAGTGTGGATTCAAAAAGCCATAGGA
GATTAATAACTTATATTAGCAAATTAGAAAAAAAATATGGAAAGAACCCTTTAAATAAAGCGAAGACCTA
AGGATCCGGTTGATTGGATCCAATTGACAGCTAGCTCAGTCCTAGGTACCATTGGATCCAATAGCTGTCA
CCGGATGTGCTTTCCGGTCTGATGAGTCCGTGAGGACGAAACAGCCTCTACAAATAATTTTGTTTAAGAA
CTGGGAAGAGCGCAGATTAAAGAGGAGAAATACTAGATGACTAAGCAACCACCAATCGCAAAAGCCGATC
TGCAAAAAACTCAGGGAAACCGTGCACCAGCAGCAGTTAAAAATAGCGACGTGATTAGTTTTATTAACCA
GCCATCAATGAAAGAGCAACTGGCAGCAGCTCTTCCACGCCATATGACGGCTGAACGTATGATCCGTATC
GCCACCACAGAAATTCGTAAAGTTCCGGCGTTAGGAAACTGTGACACTATGAGTTTTGTCAGTGCGATCG
TACAGTGTTCACAGCTCGGACTTGAGCCAGGTAGCGCCCTCGGTCATGCATATTTACTGCCTTTTGGTAA
TAAAAACGAAAAGAGCGGTAAAAAGAACGTTCAGCTAATCATTGGCTATCGCGGCATGATTGATCTGGCT
CGCCGTTCTGGTCAAATCGCCAGCCTGTCAGCCCGTGTTGTCCGTGAAGGTGACGAGTTTAGCTTCGAAT
TTGGCCTTGATGAAAAGTTAATACACCGCCCGGGAGAAAACGAAGATGCCCCGGTTACCCACGTCTATGC
TGTCGCAAGACTGAAAGACGGAGGTACTCAGTTTGAAGTTATGACGCGCAAACAGATTGAGCTGGTGCGC
AGCCTGAGTAAAGCTGGTAATAACGGGCCGTGGGTAACTCACTGGGAAGAAATGGCAAAGAAAACGGCTA
TTCGTCGCCTGTTCAAATATCTGCCCGTATCAATTGAGATCCAGCGTGCAGTATCAATGGATGAAAAGGA
ACCACTGACAATCGATCCTGCAGATTCCTCTGTATTAACCGGGGAATACAGTGTAATCGATAATTCAGAG
GAATAATTCAGCCTGGCGGTGTAATGGCTTTCCAGTCGGGAAACGCTAGAGGCATCAAATAAAACGAAAG
GCTCAGTCGAAAGACTGGGCCTTTCGTTTTATCTGTTGTTTGTCGGTGAACGCTCTCCTGAGTAGGACAA
ATCCGCCGCCCTAGACCTAGGGCGTTCGGCTGCGGCGAGCGGTATCAGCTCGAGTCTAGACTGCAGGCGT
AACGGTGAACAGTTGTTCTACTTTTGTTTGTTAGTCTTGATGCTTCACTGATAGATACAAGAGCCATAAG
AACCTCAGATCCTTCCGTATTTAGCCAGTATGTTCTCTAGTGTGGTTCGTTGTTTTTGCGTGAGCCATGA
GAACGAACCATTGAGATCATACTTACTTTGCATGTCACTCAAAAATTTTGCCTCAAAACTGGTGAGCTGA
ATTTTTGCAGTTAAAGCATCGTGTAGTGTTTTTCTTAGTCCGTTATGTAGGTAGGAATCTGATGTAATGG
TTGTTGGTATTTTGTCACCATTCATTTTTATCTGGTTGTTCTCAAGTTCGGTTACGAGATCCATTTGTCT
ATCTAGTTCAACTTGGAAAATCAACGTATCAGTCGGGCGGCCTCGCTTATCAACCACCAATTTCATATTG
CTGTAAGTGTTTAAATCTTTACTTATTGGTTTCAAAACCCATTGGTTAAGCCTTTTAAACTCATGGTAGT
TATTTTCAAGCATTAACATGAACTTAAATTCATCAAGGCTAATCTCTATATTTGCCTTGTGAGTTTTCTT
TTGTGTTAGTTCTTTTAATAACCACTCATAAATCCTCATAGAGTATTTGTTTTCAAAAGACTTAACATGT
TCCAGATTATATTTTATGAATTTTTTTAACTGGAAAAGATAAGGCAATATCTCTTCACTAAAAACTAATT
CTAATTTTTCGCTTGAGAACTTGGCATAGTTTGTCCACTGGAAAATCTCAAAGCCTTTAACCAAAGGATT
CCTGATTTCCACAGTTCTCGTCATCAGCTCTCTGGTTGCTTTAGCTAATACACCATAAGCATTTTCCCTA
CTGATGTTCATCATCTGAACGTATTGGTTATAAGTGAACGATACCGTCCGTTCTTTCCTTGTAGGGTTTT
CAATCGTGGGGTTGAGTAGTGCCACACAGCATAAAATTAGCTTGGTTTCATGCTCCGTTAAGTCATAGCG
ACTAATCGCTAGTTCATTTGCTTTGAAAACAACTAATTCAGACATACA
